>Addgene plasmid #199608 | pEGFPC2-gephyrin S268A/270A | addgene full sequence | sequence record 392033 | Addgene NGS Result
TAGTTATTAATAGTAATCAATTACGGGGTCATTAGTTCATAGCCCATATATGGAGTTCCGCGTTACATAA
CTTACGGTAAATGGCCCGCCTGGCTGACCGCCCAACGACCCCCGCCCATTGACGTCAATAATGACGTATG
TTCCCATAGTAACGCCAATAGGGACTTTCCATTGACGTCAATGGGTGGAGTATTTACGGTAAACTGCCCA
CTTGGCAGTACATCAAGTGTATCATATGCCAAGTACGCCCCCTATTGACGTCAATGACGGTAAATGGCCC
GCCTGGCATTATGCCCAGTACATGACCTTATGGGACTTTCCTACTTGGCAGTACATCTACGTATTAGTCA
TCGCTATTACCATGGTGATGCGGTTTTGGCAGTACATCAATGGGCGTGGATAGCGGTTTGACTCACGGGG
ATTTCCAAGTCTCCACCCCATTGACGTCAATGGGAGTTTGTTTTGGCACCAAAATCAACGGGACTTTCCA
AAATGTCGTAACAACTCCGCCCCATTGACGCAAATGGGCGGTAGGCGTGTACGGTGGGAGGTCTATATAA
GCAGAGCTGGTTTAGTGAACCGTCAGATCCGCTAGCGCTACCGGTCGCCACCATGGTGAGCAAGGGCGAG
GAGCTGTTCACCGGGGTGGTGCCCATCCTGGTCGAGCTGGACGGCGACGTAAACGGCCACAAGTTCAGCG
TGTCCGGCGAGGGCGAGGGCGATGCCACCTACGGCAAGCTGACCCTGAAGTTCATCTGCACCACCGGCAA
GCTGCCCGTGCCCTGGCCCACCCTCGTGACCACCCTGACCTACGGCGTGCAGTGCTTCAGCCGCTACCCC
GACCACATGAAGCAGCACGACTTCTTCAAGTCCGCCATGCCCGAAGGCTACGTCCAGGAGCGCACCATCT
TCTTCAAGGACGACGGCAACTACAAGACCCGCGCCGAGGTGAAGTTCGAGGGCGACACCCTGGTGAACCG
CATCGAGCTGAAGGGCATCGACTTCAAGGAGGACGGCAACATCCTGGGGCACAAGCTGGAGTACAACTAC
AACAGCCACAACGTCTATATCATGGCCGACAAGCAGAAGAACGGCATCAAGGTGAACTTCAAGATCCGCC
ACAACATCGAGGACGGCAGCGTGCAGCTCGCCGACCACTACCAGCAGAACACCCCCATCGGCGACGGCCC
CGTGCTGCTGCCCGACAACCACTACCTGAGCACCCAGTCCGCCCTGAGCAAAGACCCCAACGAGAAGCGC
GATCACATGGTCCTGCTGGAGTTCGTGACCGCCGCCGGGATCACTCTCGGCATGGACGAGCTGTACAAGT
CCGGCCGGACTCAGATCTCGAGCTCAAGCTTCGAATTCATGGCGACCGAGGGAATGATCCTCACAAACCA
CGACCATCAAATCCGTGTCGGAGTCCTCACAGTGAGTGATAGCTGCTTCAGGAATCTTGCAGAAGACCGC
AGTGGGATAAATCTAAAAGATCTCGTCCAGGATCCTTCTTTGTTGGGTGGGACTATATCAGCATACAAGA
TAGTACCAGATGAAATAGAAGAAATCAAGGAAACACTCATAGACTGGTGTGATGAGAAGGAACTTAATTT
GATATTAACAACTGGCGGAACAGGGTTTGCACCACGAGATGTCACTCCAGAGGCCACAAAAGAAGTAATA
GAACGGGAAGCGCCAGGGATGGCCCTGGCAATGCTGATGGGATCACTTAATGTTACACCTCTGGGCATGC
TCTCTAGACCAGTGTGTGGAATAAGAGGGAAAACTCTGATAATTAACCTGCCTGGTAGCAAGAAAGGATC
TCAGGAATGCTTTCAGTTCATACTGCCAGCTCTACCTCATGCCATTGACCTTTTACGTGATGCCATTGTA
AAAGTAAAGGAGGTGCATGATGAACTTGAAGATTTACCTTCCCCACCACCTCCTCTTTCTCCACCTCCTA
CAACTAGCCCACATAAGCAGACAGAAGACAAAGGAGTTCAGTGTGAAGAGGAGGAAGAAGAAAAGAAAGA
CAGTGGCGTAGCTTCGACAGAAGATAGTTCCTCATCACATATTACTGCAGCAGCTCTTGCTGCAAAGATT
CCAGACTCCATCATTTCTCGTGGCGTTCAGGTGCTCCCACGAGACACAGCCTCCCTTAGCACTACTCCTG
CAGAGGCGCCCCGTGCCCAGGCTACATCTCGCCTCTCTACAGCTTCTTGTCCAACACCAAAAGTCCAGTC
CAGGTGCAGCAGCAAGGAGAACATTCTAAGAGCCAGTCACAGTGCTGTAGATATCACCAAGGTGGCTAGA
AGACATCGCATGTCTCCTTTTCCTCTGACGTCTATGGACAAAGCCTTCATTACAGTTCTGGAGATGACTC
CGGTGCTTGGTACAGAAATCATCAATTACCGAGATGGAATGGGGCGAGTCCTTGCTCAAGATGTGTATGC
AAAAGACAACCTACCCCCATTCCCAGCATCAGTAAAAGATGGCTATGCTGTTCGAGCTGCTGATGGTCCA
GGAGATCGTTTCATCATTGGGGAATCCCAAGCTGGTGAACAGCCAACTCAGACAGTAATGCCCGGACAAG
TGATGCGGGTTACAACAGGTGCTCCAATCCCCTGCGGTGCTGATGCAGTAGTGCAAGTTGAAGATACTGA
ACTCATCAGGGAATCAGATGATGGTACTGAAGAACTTGAAGTGCGCATTCTGGTGCAAGCTCGGCCAGGC
CAAGACATCAGACCCATCGGCCACGACATTAAAAGAGGGGAGTGTGTTTTGGCAAAAGGAACCCATATGG
GCCCTTCAGAAATTGGTCTCCTTGCAACTGTAGGTGTCACAGAAGTTGAAGTTAATAAGTTTCCAGTGGT
TGCCGTTATGTCAACAGGGAATGAGCTACTAAATCCTGAAGATGACCTCTTACCAGGAAAGATTCGGGAC
AGCAATCGATCAACACTTCTAGCAACAATTCAGGAACATGGTTACCCAACAATCAACTTGGGAATTGTAG
GAGACAACCCAGATGACTTACTCAATGCCTTGAATGAGGGTATCAGCCGTGCTAATGTCATCATCACGTC
AGGAGGTGTATCCATGGGGGAAAAGGACTATCTCAAGCAGGTGCTGGACATCGATCTTCATGCTCAGATC
CATTTTGGCAGGGTTTTTATGAAGCCAGGCTTGCCAACAACATTTGCAACTTTGGATATTGATGGTGTAA
GAAAAATTATTTTTGCACTACCAGGGAATCCTGTATCAGCTGTGGTCACCTGCAACCTCTTTGTTGTACC
CGCACTGAGAAAAATGCAGGGTATCTTGGATCCTCGGCCAACCATCATCAAAGCTAGGTTATCATGTGAC
GTAAAGCTGGACCCTCGCCCAGAATACCACCGGTGTATACTGACTTGGCATCACCAAGAACCACTGCCCT
GGGCCCAGAGTACAGGTAATCAGATGAGCAGCCGTCTGATGAGCATGCGCAGTGCCAATGGATTGCTGAT
GCTACCTCCAAAGACAGAGCAGTATGTGGAACTTCACAAAGGCGAGGTGGTGGACGTCATGGTCATCGGA
CGGCTATGACTCGACGGTACCGCGGGCCCGGGATCCACCGGATCTAGATAACTGATCATAATCAGCCATA
CCACATTTGTAGAGGTTTTACTTGCTTTAAAAAACCTCCCACACCTCCCCCTGAACCTGAAACATAAAAT
GAATGCAATTGTTGTTGTTAACTTGTTTATTGCAGCTTATAATGGTTACAAATAAAGCAATAGCATCACA
AATTTCACAAATAAAGCATTTTTTTCACTGCATTCTAGTTGTGGTTTGTCCAAACTCATCAATGTATCTT
AACGCGTAAATTGTAAGCGTTAATATTTTGTTAAAATTCGCGTTAAATTTTTGTTAAATCAGCTCATTTT
TTAACCAATAGGCCGAAATCGGCAAAATCCCTTATAAATCAAAAGAATAGACCGAGATAGGGT
[37 nt withheld, positions 3984-4020]
AAAGAACGTGGACTCCAACGTCAAAGG
[49 nt withheld, positions 4048-4096]
T
[91 nt withheld, positions 4098-4188]
G
[124 nt withheld, positions 4190-4313]
CAGGTGGCACTTTTCGGGGAAATGTGCGCGGAACCCCTATTTGTTTATTTTTCTAAATACATTCAAATAT
GTATCCGCTCATGAGACAATAACCCTGATAAATGCTTCAATAATATTGAAAAAGGAAGAGTCCTGAGGCG
GAAAGAACCAGCTGTGGAATGTGTGTCAGTTAGGGTGTGGAAAGTCCCCAGGCTCCCCAGCAGGCAGAAG
TATGCAAAGCATGCATCTCAATTAGTCAGCAACCAGGTGTGGAAAGTCCCCAGGCTCCCCAGCAGGCAGA
AGTATGCAAAGCATGCATCTCAATTAGTCAGCAACCATAGTCCCGCCCCTAACTCCGCCCATCCCGCCCC
TAACTCCGCCCAGTTCCGCCCATTCTCCGCCCCATGGCTGACTAATTTTTTTTATTTATGCAGAGGCCGA
GGCCGCCTCGGCCTCTGAGCTATTCCAGAAGTAGTGAGGAGGCTTTTTTGGAGGCCTAGGCTTTTGCAAA
GATCGATCAAGAGACAGGATGAGGATCGTTTCGCATGATTGAACAAGATGGATTGCACGCAGGTTCTCCG
GCCGCTTGGGTGGAGAGGCTATTCGGCTATGACTGGGCACAACAGACAATCGGCTGCTCTGATGCCGCCG
TGTTCCGGCTGTCAGCGCAGGGGCGCCCGGTTCTTTTTGTCAAGACCGACCTGTCCGGTGCCCTGAATGA
ACTGCAAGACGAGGCAGCGCGGCTATCGTGGCTGGCCACGACGGGCGTTCCTTGCGCAGCTGTGCTCGAC
GTTGTCACTGAAGCGGGAAGGGACTGGCTGCTATTGGGCGAAGTGCCGGGGCAGGATCTCCTGTCATCTC
ACCTTGCTCCTGCCGAGAAAGTATCCATCATGGCTGATGCAATGCGGCGGCTGCATACGCTTGATCCGGC
TACCTGCCCATTCGACCACCAAGCGAAACATCGCATCGAGCGAGCACGTACTCGGATGGAAGCCGGTCTT
GTCGATCAGGATGATCTGGACGAAGAGCATCAGGGGCTCGCGCCAGCCGAACTGTTCGCCAGGCTCAAGG
CGAGCATGCCCGACGGCGAGGATCTCGTCGTGACCCATGGCGATGCCTGCTTGCCGAATATCATGGTGGA
AAATGGCCGCTTTTCTGGATTCATCGACTGTGGCCGGCTGGGTGTGGCGGACCGCTATCAGGACATAGCG
TTGGCTACCCGTGATATTGCTGAAGAGCTTGGCGGCGAATGGGCTGACCGCTTCCTCGTGCTTTACGGTA
TCGCCGCTCCCGATTCGCAGCGCATCGCCTTCTATCGCCTTCTTGACGAGTTCTTCTGAGCGGGACTCTG
GGGTTCGAAATGACCGACCAAGCGACGCCCAACCTGCCATCACGAGATTTCGATTCCACCGCCGCCTTCT
ATGAAAGGTTGGGCTTCGGAATCGTTTTCCGGGACGCCGGCTGGATGATCCTCCAGCGCGGGGATCTCAT
GCTGGAGTTCTTCGCCCACCCTAGGGGGAGGCTAACTGAAACACGGAAGGAGACAATACCGGAAGGAACC
CGCGCTATGACGGCAATAAAAAGACAGAATAAAACGCACGGTGTTGGGTCGTTTGTTCATAAACGCGGGG
TTCGGTCCCAGGGCTGGCACTCTGTCGATACCCCACCGAGACCCCATTGGGGCCAATACGCCCGCGTTTC
TTCCTTTTCCCCACCCCACCCCCCAAGTTCGGGTGAAGGCCCAGGGCTCGCAGCCAACGTCGGGGCGGCA
GGCCCTGCCATAGCCTCAGGTTACTCATATATACTTTAGATTGATTTAAAACTTCATTTTTAATTTAAAA
GGATCTAGGTGAAGATCCTTTTTGATAATCTCATGACCAAAATCCCTTAACGTGAGTTTTCGTTCCACTG
AGCGTCAGACCCCGTAGAAAAGATCAAAGGATCTTCTTGAGATCCTTTTTTTCTGCGCGTAATCTGCTGC
TTGCAAACAAAAAAACCACCGCTACCAGCGGTGGTTTGTTTGCCGGATCAAGAGCTACCAACTCTTTTTC
CGAAGGTAACTGGCTTCAGCAGAGCGCAGATACCAAATACTGTTCTTCTAGTGTAGCCGTAGTTAGGCCA
CCACTTCAAGAACTCTGTAGCACCGCCTACATACCTCGCTCTGCTAATCCTGTTACCAGTGGCTGCTGCC
AGTGGCGATAAGTCGTGTCTTACCGGGTTGGACTCAAGACGATAGTTACCGGATAAGGCGCAGCGGTCGG
GCTGAACGGGGGGTTCGTGCACACAGCCCAGCTTGGAGCGAACGACCTACACCGAACTGAGATACCTACA
GCGTGAGCTATGAGAAAGCGCCACGCTTCCCGAAGGGAGAAAGGCGGACAGGTATCCGGTAAGCGGCAGG
GTCGGAACAGGAGAGCGCACGAGGGAGCTTCCAGGGGGAAACGCCTGGTATCTTTATAGTCCTGTCGGGT
TTCGCCACCTCTGACTTGAGCGTCGATTTTTGTGATGCTCGTCAGGGGGGCGGAGCCTATGGAAAAACGC
CAGCAACGCGGCCTTTTTACGGTTCCTGGCCTTTTGCTGGCCTTTTGCTCACATGTTCTTTCCTGCGTTA
TCCCCTGATTCTGTGGATAACCGTATTACCGCCATGCAT
Features (pLannotate 1.2.2; 16 found; start..end, strand, type, name):
     61..364     +  enhancer       CMV enhancer: human cytomegalovirus immediate early enhancer
    365..568     +  promoter       CMV promoter: human cytomegalovirus (CMV) immediate early promoter
    613..1329    +  CDS            EGFP: EGFP is a basic (constitutively fluorescent) green fluorescent protein published in 1996, derived from Aequorea victoria. It is reported to be a rapidly-maturing weak dimer with moderate acid sensitivity.
   1335..1368    +  misc_feature   MCS (fragment): multiple cloning site
   1369..3576    +  CDS            GPHN: GEPH_HUMAN - Also known as GPH, KIAA1385. Experimental evidence at protein level: Swiss-Prot protein existence level 1. Has also a catalytic activity and catalyzes two steps in the biosynthesis of the molybdenum cofactor. In the first step, molybdopterin is adenylated. Subsequently, molybdate is inserted into adenylated molybdopterin and AMP is released. From Homo sapiens (Human).
   3581..3606    +  misc_feature   MCS (fragment): multiple cloning site
   3623..3707    +  CDS            large T antigen (fragment): large T antigen from SV40 (simian virus 40)
   3730..3851    +  polyA_signal   SV40 poly(A) signal: SV40 polyadenylation signal
   3885..4313    -  rep_origin     f1 ori (sequence partly withheld): f1 bacteriophage origin of replication; arrow indicates direction of (+) strand synthesis
   4340..4444    +  promoter       AmpR promoter: bla
   4446..4803    +  promoter       SV40 promoter: SV40 enhancer and early promoter
   4838..5632    +  CDS            NeoR/KanR: aminoglycoside phosphotransferase from Tn5; aph(3')-II (or nptII); confers resistance to neomycin, kanamycin, and G418 (Geneticin®)
   5653..5805    +  CDS            ble (fragment): BLE_KLEPN - Experimental evidence at protein level: Swiss-Prot protein existence level 1. Binding protein with a strong affinity to the bleomycin family of antibiotics. Binds to CL990; an antimitotic-antibiotic compound. From Klebsiella pneumoniae.
   5864..5911    +  polyA_signal   HSV TK poly(A) signal: herpes simplex virus thymidine kinase polyadenylation signal (Cole and Stacy, 1985)
   6002..6018    -  polyA_signal   bGH poly(A) signal (fragment): bovine growth hormone polyadenylation signal
   6240..6828    +  rep_origin     ori: high-copy-number ColE1/pMB1/pBR322/pUC origin of replication
