[The description below was written by a language model from this plasmid's Addgene catalogue record and pLannotate feature annotations shown in this document.]
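Description:
pEGFPC2-gephyrin S268A/270A is a mammalian expression plasmid built on the Clontech pEGFP-C2 backbone. It encodes rat gephyrin (Gphn, P1 variant) fused at its N terminus to EGFP. The sequenced construct is about 6.9 kb. It is propagated in bacteria from a high-copy ColE1/pUC-type origin under kanamycin selection, and it also carries an f1 phage origin. A single NeoR/KanR (Tn5 aminoglycoside phosphotransferase) gene serves both hosts. A bacterial promoter upstream of it gives kanamycin resistance in E. coli, while the adjacent SV40 enhancer/early promoter and the HSV TK polyadenylation signal allow G418 selection of stably transfected mammalian cells.

The expression cassette consists of the human CMV immediate-early enhancer and promoter, the EGFP coding sequence, a short stretch of residual multiple cloning site acting as a linker, the gephyrin open reading frame (cloned between XhoI and HindIII) and the SV40 polyadenylation signal. The automated annotation labels the insert by its match to human GPHN, but the catalogue entry gives the species as rat, which is consistent with how highly conserved this protein is. The small large T antigen, ble and bGH poly(A) fragments in the feature table are probably backbone remnants or partial matches rather than functional elements.

The insert carries two serine-to-alanine substitutions, S268A and S270A, which prevent phosphorylation at those residues. The associated publication concerns regulation of gephyrin postsynaptic aggregation and GABAergic synaptic function by ERK and GSK3β through a calpain-dependent mechanism. This suggests the plasmid serves as a fluorescent, phospho-deficient gephyrin for examining how these sites affect clustering of the inhibitory postsynaptic scaffold in transfected cells.
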