Addgene plasmid #199608: pEGFPC2-gephyrin S268A/270A
Purpose: Encodes N-terminal eGFP-tagged P1-gephyrin S268/270A for expression in mammalian cells.
Depositing lab: Shiva Tyagarajan. Depositing organization: University of Zurich. Publication: Extracellular signal-regulated kinase and glycogen synthase kinase 3beta regulate gephyrin postsynaptic aggregation and GABAergic synaptic function in a calpain-dependent mechanism. Tyagarajan SK, Ghosh H, Yevenes GE, Imanishi SY, Zeilhofer HU, Gerrits B, Fritschy JM. J Biol Chem. 2013 Apr 5;288(14):9634-47. doi: 10.1074/jbc.M112.442616. Epub 2013 Feb 13. PubMed 23408424.
Backbone
  Vector backbone: pEGFPC2
  Backbone manufacturer: Clontech
  Backbone size w/o insert (bp): 4700
  Vector type: Mammalian Expression
  Selectable markers: Neomycin (select with G418)
Growth in bacteria
  Bacterial resistance: Kanamycin, 50 μg/mL
  Growth temperature: 37°C
  Growth strain: NEB Stable
  Copy number: High Copy
Gene/Insert
  Gene/Insert name: Gephyrin
  Species: R. norvegicus (rat)
  Mutation: S268A/S270A
  Entrez Gene: Gphn (a.k.a. Geph)
  Promoter: CMV
  Tag / fusion protein: EGFP (N terminal on backbone)
  Cloning method: Restriction Enzyme; 5′ cloning site XhoI (unknown if destroyed); 3′ cloning site HindIII (unknown if destroyed)
  Sequencing primers: 5′ CGCAAATGGGCGGTAGGCGTG; 3′ ACCCTAACTGACACACATTCC
Terms and licenses: Academic/Nonprofit Terms; Industry Terms: Not Available to Industry
How to cite: pEGFPC2-gephyrin S268A/270A was a gift from Shiva Tyagarajan (Addgene plasmid # 199608 ; http://n2t.net/addgene:199608 ; RRID:Addgene_199608)
